>Addgene plasmid #216224 | inert_EJC | addgene full sequence | sequence record 429913 | Addgene NGS Result
TCGCCATGTTGGAACCGGTGCCAGGTCCAGGGTTCTCCTCCACGTCTCCAGCCTGCTTCAGCAGGCTGAA
GTTAGTAGCTCCGCTTCCGGCGGATCCGCCGGTTATGCCGGCGGCAGTGACGAACTCTTTCAAGACCATA
TGATCGCGCTTTTCATTCGGATCTTTAGAAAGAGCGGATTGTGTGCTCAAATAGTGATTATCTGGCAAGA
GGACGGGACCGTCTCCTATCGGTGTATTCTGTTGGTAATGGTCGGCAAGCTGTACTGATCCGTCCTCGAT
ATTATGCCGGATCTTAAAATTGACTTTGATGCCATTCTTCTGTTTATCTGCCATGATATAGACGTTGTGT
GAATTGTAATTATATTCGAGTTTATGGCCCAGGATGTTACCGTCTTCCTTGAAGTCGATTCCCTTCAGCT
CTATTCGATTCACGAGCGTGTCTCCTTCAAATTTAACCTCAGCCCGCGTTTTATAATTACCATCGTCTTT
GAAAAAGATCGTCCTTTCCTGTACGTACCCCTCAGGCATTGCACTCTTGAAAAAATCGTGCTGCTTCATA
TGGTCTGGGTATCTGCTAAAACATTGCACGCCGTAGGTAAGCGTTGTTACGAGCGTCGGCCAGGGTACGG
GCAGTTTCCCGGTAGTGCAGATAAATTTCAAGGTAAGTTTACCGTAAGTGGCGTCTCCCTCTCCTTCACC
GCTCACTGAAAATTTATGGCCATTCACGTCTCCGTCCAATTCAACCAGGATGGGGACGACACCCGTAAAA
AGTTCTTCACCTTTAGACACCATGGTACCGTAAGCTTAAGTTTAAACGCTAGAGTCCGGAGGCTGGATCG
GTCCCGGTGTCTTCTATGGAGGTCAAAACAGCGTGGATGGCGTCTCCAGGCGATCTGACGGTTCACTAAA
CGAGCTCGTCGACGATCTCTATCACTGATAGGGAGATCTCTATCACTGATAGGGAGAGCTCTGCTTATAT
AGACCTCCCACCGTACACGCCTACCGCCCATTTGCGTCAATGGGGCGGAGTTGTTACGACATTTTGGAAA
GTCCCGTTGATTTTGGTGCCAAAACAAACTCCCATTGACGTCAATGGGGTGGAGACTTGGAAATCCCCGT
GAGTCAAACCGCTATCCACGCCCATTGATGTACTGCCAAAACCGCATCACCATGGTAATAGCGATGACTA
ATACGTAGATGTACTGCCAAGTAGGAAAGTCCCATAAGGTCATGTACTGGGCATAATGCCAGGCGGGCCA
TTTACCGTCATTGACGTCAATAGGGGGCGTACTTGGCATATGATACACTTGATGTACTGCCAAGTGGGCA
GTTTACCGTAAATACTCCACCCATTGACGTCAATGGAAAGTCCCTATTGGCGTTACTATGGGAACATACG
TCATTATTGACGTCAATGGGCGGGGGTCGTTGGGCGGTCAGCCAGGCGGGCCATTTACCGTAAGTTATGT
AACGCGGAACTCCATATATGGGCTATGAACTAATGACCCCGTAATTGATTACTATTAATAACTAGTCAAT
AATCAATGTCAACGCGTATATCTGGCCCGTACATCGCGAAGCAGCGCAAAACGCCTAACCCTAAGCAGAT
TCTTCATGCAATTGTCGGTCAAGCCTTGCCTTGTTGTAGCTTAAATTTTGCTCGCGCACTACTCAGCGAC
CTCCAACACACAAGCAGGGAGCAGATACTGGCTTAACTATGCGGCATCAGAGCAGATTGTACTGAGAGTG
CACCATAGGGGATCGGGAGATCTCCCGATCCGTCGACGTCAGGTGGCACTTTTCGGGGAAATGTGCGCGG
AACCCCTATTTGTTTATTTTTCTAAATACATTCAAATATGTATCCGCTCATGAGACAATAACCCTGATAA
ATGCTTCAATAATATTGAAAAAGGAAGAGTATGAGTATTCAACATTTCCGTGTCGCCCTTATTCCCTTTT
TTGCGGCATTTTGCCTTCCTGTTTTTGCTCACCCAGAAACGCTGGTGAAAGTAAAAGATGCTGAAGATCA
GTTGGGTGCACGAGTGGGTTACATCGAACTGGATCTCAACAGCGGTAAGATCCTTGAGAGTTTTCGCCCC
GAAGAACGTTTTCCAATGATGAGCACTTTTAAAGTTCTGCTATGTGGCGCGGTATTATCCCGTATTGACG
CCGGGCAAGAGCAACTCGGTCGCCGCATACACTATTCTCAGAATGACTTGGTTGAGTACTCACCAGTCAC
AGAAAAGCATCTTACGGATGGCATGACAGTAAGAGAATTATGCAGTGCTGCCATAACCATGAGTGATAAC
ACTGCGGCCAACTTACTTCTGACAACGATCGGAGGACCGAAGGAGCTAACCGCTTTTTTGCACAACATGG
GGGATCATGTAACTCGCCTTGATCGTTGGGAACCGGAGCTGAATGAAGCCATACCAAACGACGAGCGTGA
CACCACGATGCCTGTAGCAATGGCAACAACGTTGCGCAAACTATTAACTGGCGAACTACTTACTCTAGCT
TCCCGGCAACAATTAATAGACTGGATGGAGGCGGATAAAGTTGCAGGACCACTTCTGCGCTCGGCCCTTC
CGGCTGGCTGGTTTATTGCTGATAAATCTGGAGCCGGTGAGCGTGGGTCTCGCGGTATCATTGCAGCACT
GGGGCCAGATGGTAAGCCCTCCCGTATCGTAGTTATCTACACGACGGGGAGTCAGGCAACTATGGATGAA
CGAAATAGACAGATCGCTGAGATAGGTGCCTCACTGATTAAGCATTGGTAACTGTCAGACCAAGTTTACT
CATATATACTTTAGATTGATTTAAAACTTCATTTTTAATTTAAAAGGATCTAGGTGAAGATCCTTTTTGA
TAATCTCATGACCAAAATCCCTTAACGTGAGTTTTCGTTCCACTGAGCGTCAGACCCCGTAGAAAAGATC
AAAGGATCTTCTTGAGATCCTTTTTTTCTGCGCGTAATCTGCTGCTTGCAAACAAAAAAACCACCGCTAC
CAGCGGTGGTTTGTTTGCCGGATCAAGAGCTACCAACTCTTTTTCCGAAGGTAACTGGCTTCAGCAGAGC
GCAGATACCAAATACTGTTCTTCTAGTGTAGCCGTAGTTAGGCCACCACTTCAAGAACTCTGTAGCACCG
CCTACATACCTCGCTCTGCTAATCCTGTTACCAGTGGCTGCTGCCAGTGGCGATAAGTCGTGTCTTACCG
GGTTGGACTCAAGACGATAGTTACCGGATAAGGCGCAGCGGTCGGGCTGAACGGGGGGTTCGTGCACACA
GCCCAGCTTGGAGCGAACGACCTACACCGAACTGAGATACCTACAGCGTGAGCTATGAGAAAGCGCCACG
CTTCCCGAAGGGAGAAAGGCGGACAGGTATCCGGTAAGCGGCAGGGTCGGAACAGGAGAGCGCACGAGGG
AGCTTCCAGGGGGAAACGCCTGGTATCTTTATAGTCCTGTCGGGTTTCGCCACCTCTGACTTGAGCGTCG
ATTTTTGTGATGCTCGTCAGGGGGGCGGAGCCTATGGAAAAACGCCAGCAACGCGGCCTTTTTACGGTTC
CTGGCCTTTTGCTGGCCTTTTGCTCACATGTTCTTTCCTGCGTTATCCCCTGATTCTGTGGATAACCGTA
TTACCGCCTTTGAGTGAGCTGATACCGCTCGCCGCAGCCGAACGACCGAGCGCAGCGAGTCAGTGAGCGA
GGAAGCGGAAGAGCGCCCAATACGCAAACCGCCTCTCCCCGCGCGTTGGCCGATTCATTAATGCAGCTGG
CACGACAGGTTTCCCGACTGGAAAGCGGGCAGTGAGCGCAACGCAATTAATGTGAGTTAGCTCACTCATT
AGGCACCCCAGGCTTTACACTTTATGCTTCCGGCTCGTATGTTGTGTGGAATTGTGAGCGGATAACAATT
TCACACAGGAAACAGCTATGACCATGATTACGCCAAGCTCTAGCTAGAGGTCGACGGTATACAGACATGA
TAAGATACATTGATGAGTTTGGACAAACCACAACTAGAATGCAGTGAAAAAAATGCTTTATTTGTGAAAT
TTGTGATGCTATTGCTTTATTTGTAACCATTATAAGCTGCAATAAACAAGTTGGGGTGGGCGAAGAACTC
CAGCATGAGATCCCCGCGCTGGAGGATCATCCAGCCGGCGTCCCGGAAAACGATTCCGAAGCCCAACCTT
TCATAGAAGGCGGCGGTGGAATCGAAATCTCGTAGTACGTGCTATTCCTTTGCCCTCGGACGAGTGCTGG
GGCGTCGGTTTCCACTATCGGCGAGTACTTCTACACAGCCATCGGTCCAGACGGCCGCGCTTCTGCGGGC
GATTTGTGTACGCCCGACAGTCCCGGCTCCGGATCGGACGATTGCGTCGCATCGACCCTGCGCCCAAGCT
GCATCATCGAAATTGCCGTCAACCAAGCTCTGATAGAGTTGGTCAAGACCAATGCGGAGCATATACGCCC
GGAGCCGCGGCGATCCTGCAAGCTCCGGATGCCTCCGCTCGAAGTAGCGCGTCTGCTGCTCCATACAAGC
CAACCACGGCCTCCAGAAGAAGATGTTGGCGACCTCGTATTGGGAATCCCCGAACATCGCCTCGCTCCAG
TCAATGACCGCTGTTATGCGGCCATTGTCCGTCAGGACATTGTTGGAGCCGAAATCCGCGTGCACGAGGT
GCCGGACTTCGGGGCAGTCCTCGGCCCAAAGCATCAGCTCATCGAGAGCCTGCGCGACGGACGCACTGAC
GGTGTCGTCCATCACAGTTTGCCAGTGATACACATGGGGATCAGCAATCGCGCATATGAAATCACGCCAT
GTAGTGTATTGACCGATTCCTTGCGGTCCGAATGGGCCGAACCCGCTCGTCTGGCTAAGATCGGCCGCAG
CGATCGCATCCATGGCCTCCGCGACCGGCTGCAGAACAGCGGGCAGTTCGGTTTCAGGCAGGTCTTGCAA
CGTGACACCCTGTGCACGGCGGGAGATGCAATAGGTCAGGCTCTCGCTGAATTCCCCAATGTCAAGCACT
TCCGGAATCGGGAGCGCGGCCGATGCAAAGTGCCGATAAACATAACGATCTTTGTAGAAACCATCGGCGC
AGCTATTTACCCGCAGGACATATCCACGCCCTCCTACATCGAAGCTGAAAGCACGAGATTCTTCGCCCTC
CGAGAGCTGCATCAGGTCGGAGACGCTGTCGAACTTTTCGATCAGAAACTTCTCGACAGACGTCGCGGTG
AGTTCAGGCTTTTTGGCCAAGGAAGTTCCTATACTTTCTAGAGAATAGGAACTTCGGAATAGGAACTTCT
AGGTACGTGAACCATCACCCT
[91 nt withheld, positions 5342-5432]
G
[124 nt withheld, positions 5434-5557]
GGGGATACCCCCTAGAGCCCCAGCTGGTTCTTTCCGCCTCAGAAGCCATAGAGCCCACCGCATCCCCAGC
ATGCCTGCTATTGTCTTCCCAATCCTCCCCCTTGCTGTCCTGCCCCACCCCACCCCCCAGAATAGAATGA
CACCTACTCAGACAATGCGATGCAATTTCCTCATTTTATTAGGAAAGGACAGTGGGAGTGGCACCTTCCA
GGGTCAAGGAAGGCACGGGGGAGGGGCAAACAACAGATGGCTGGCAACTAGAAGGCACAGTCGAGGCTGA
TCAGCGGGTTTAAACGGGCCCTCTAGACTCGAGTTAGTGATACTTGTGGGCCAGGGCATTAGCCACACCA
GCCACCACTTTCTGATAGGCAGCCTGCACTGGTGGGGTGAATTCTTTGCCAAAGTGATGGGCCAGCACAC
AGACCAGCACGTTGCCCAGGAGCTGTGGGAGGAAGATAAGAGGTATGAACATGATTAGCAAAAGGGCCTA
GCTTGGACTCAGAATAATCCAGCCTTATCCCAACCATAAAATAAAAGCAGAATGGTAGCTGGATTGTAGC
TGCTATTAGCAATATGAAACCTCTTACATCAGTTACAATTTATATGCAGAAATATTTATATGCAGAAATA
TTGCTATTGCCTTAACCCAGAAATTATCACTGTTATTCTTTAGAATGGTGCAAAGAGGCATGATACATTG
TATCATTATTGCCCTGAAAGAAAGAGATTAGGGAAAGTATTAGAAATAAGATAAACAAAAAAGTATATTA
AAAGAAGAAAGCATTTTTTAAAATTACAAATGCAAAATTACCCTGATTTGGTCAATATGTGTACACATAT
TAAAACATTACACTTTAACCCATAAATATGTATAATGATTATGTATCAATTAAAAATAAAAGAAAATAAA
GTAGGGAGATTATGAATATGCAAATAAGCACACATATATTCCAAATAGTAATGTACTAGGCAGACTGTGT
AAAGTTTTTTTTTAAGTTACTTAATGTATCTCAGAGATATTTCCTTTTGTTATACACAATGTTAAGGCAT
TAAGTATAATAGTAAAAATTGCGGAGAAGAAAAAAAAAGAAAGCAAGAATTAAACAAAAGAAAACAATTG
TTATGAACAGCAAATAAAAGAAACTAAAACGATCCTGAGACTTCCACACTGATGCAATCATTCGTCTGTT
TCCCATTCTAAACTGTACCCTGTTACTTCTCCCCTTCCTATGACATGAACTTAACCATAGAAAAGAAGGG
GAAAGAAAACATCAAGGGTCCCATAGACTCACCCTGAAGTTCTCAGGATCCACGTGCAGCTTGTCACCCG
CGGCCGCTTACCCTGTTGAATGGCGTCCCTCTGCGCGTTCGTATTGCTCCACTATTGTGTAATCTTCGTT
GTGACTGGTAATGTCCAATTTAATATTGACATTGTACGCGCCTGGCAATTGGACAGGCTTTTTAGCTTTG
TACGTCGTTTTAACTTCCGCGTCATAATGGCCTCCGTCTTTGAGTTTCAGCCGCTGCTTAATCTCACCCT
TAAGTGCGCCGTCCTCTGGGTACATCCGCTCGCTACTGGCTTCCCAACCCATAGTTTTCTTCTGCATGAC
TGGGCCATCGCTTGGGAAGTTGGTTCCGCGAAGTTTCACCTTATATATAAACTCTCCATCTTGCAAAGAA
GAGTCCTGAGTCACTGTAACAACGCCCCCATCTTCAAAGTTCATGACGCGCTCCCATTTGAACCCCTCTG
GAAAACTCAGTTTAAGGTAATCAGGAATGTCTGCGGGATGTTTGACATACGCCTTGGAACCATACATAAA
CTGGGGGCTAAGAATGTCCCATGCGAAAGGAAGTGGTCCACCTTTAGTAACCTTCAATTTAGCGGTCTGT
GTTCCTTCATATGGTCGACCCTCCCCCTCTCCCTCGATTTCGAACTCGTGGCCGTTTACAGATCCCTCCA
TGTGAACTTTGAACCTCATGAATTCCTTGATAA
Features (pLannotate 1.2.2; 25 found; start..end, strand, type, name):
    104..787     -  CDS            (3-F)Tyr-EGFP: (3-F)Tyr-EGFP is a basic (constitutively fluorescent) green fluorescent protein published in 2004, derived from Aequorea victoria.
    884..917     -  promoter       TRE3GV promoter (fragment): 3rd-generation Tet-responsive promoter that can be activated by binding of Tet-On® 3G, optimized for retroviral and lentiviral vectors
    925..944     -  promoter       PLtetO-1 promoter (fragment): modified phage lambda PL promoter with tet operator sites (Lutz and Bujard, 1997)
    946..965     -  promoter       PLtetO-1 promoter (fragment): modified phage lambda PL promoter with tet operator sites (Lutz and Bujard, 1997)
    967..1170    -  promoter       CMV promoter: human cytomegalovirus (CMV) immediate early promoter
   1171..1550    -  enhancer       CMV enhancer: human cytomegalovirus immediate early enhancer
   1705..1757    +  misc_feature   bom (fragment): basis of mobility region from pBR322
   1816..1920    +  promoter       AmpR promoter: bla
   1921..2781    +  CDS            AmpR: β-lactamase; bla; confers resistance to ampicillin, carbenicillin, and related antibiotics
   2952..3540    +  rep_origin     ori: high-copy-number ColE1/pMB1/pBR322/pUC origin of replication
   3723..3815    +  CDS            lacI (fragment): lac repressor; lacI; The lac repressor binds to the lac operator to inhibit transcription in E. coli. This inhibition can be relieved by adding lactose or isopropyl-β-D-thiogalactopyranoside (IPTG).
   3828..3849    +  protein_bind   CAP binding site: CAP binding activates transcription in the presence of cAMP. E. coli catabolite activator protein
   3864..3894    +  promoter       lac promoter: promoter for the E. coli lac operon
   3902..3918    +  protein_bind   lac operator: The lac repressor binds to the lac operator to inhibit transcription in E. coli. This inhibition can be relieved by adding lactose or isopropyl-β-D-thiogalactopyranoside (IPTG). lac repressor encoded by lacI
   3991..4112    -  polyA_signal   SV40 poly(A) signal: SV40 polyadenylation signal
   4107..4232    -  CDS            ble (fragment): BLE_KLEPN - Experimental evidence at protein level: Swiss-Prot protein existence level 1. Binding protein with a strong affinity to the bleomycin family of antibiotics. Binds to CL990; an antimitotic-antibiotic compound. From Klebsiella pneumoniae.
   4242..5264    -  CDS            HygR: aminoglycoside phosphotransferase from E. coli; aph(4)-Ia; confers resistance to hygromycin
   5272..5319    -  protein_bind   FRT: FLP-mediated recombination occurs in the 8-bp core sequence TCTAGAAA (Turan and Bode, 2011). FLP recombinase from the Saccharomyces cerevisiae 2μ plasmid
   5324..5557    -  rep_origin     f1 ori (fragment) (sequence partly withheld): f1 bacteriophage origin of replication; arrow indicates direction of (+) strand synthesis
   5578..5599    -  promoter       SV40 promoter (fragment): SV40 enhancer and early promoter
   5603..5827    -  polyA_signal   bGH poly(A) signal: bovine growth hormone polyadenylation signal
   5874..5996    -  CDS            HBB: HBB_COLGU - Experimental evidence at transcript level: Swiss-Prot protein existence level 2. Involved in oxygen transport from the lung to the various peripheral tissues. From Colobus guereza (Mantled guereza) (Eastern black-and-white colobus monkey).
   6000..6391    -  intron         β-globin intron (fragment): internally truncated intron from human β-globin
   6761..6849    -  intron         β-globin intron (fragment): internally truncated intron from human β-globin
   6898..40      -  CDS            mRFP1.5 (across the origin): mRFP1.5 is a fluorescent protein published in 2004, derived from Discosoma sp.. It is reported to be a monomer.
