[The description below was written by a language model from this plasmid's Addgene catalogue record and pLannotate feature annotations shown in this document.]
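Description:
inert_EJC is a 7,550 bp mammalian expression plasmid built on a pcDNA5 backbone. It carries a dual-fluorescence reporter designed for studying nonsense-mediated mRNA decay (NMD) and the associated protein quality control. In bacteria it is maintained through a high-copy ColE1/pUC-type origin and selected with ampicillin via the β-lactamase gene. A fragment of the f1 origin and remnants of lac regulatory sequence are also annotated in the backbone.

The reporter is transcribed from the CMV enhancer and promoter. This is followed by short matches to tet operator-containing promoters, which is consistent with a tetracycline-regulatable CMV/TetO arrangement, although the record does not say so explicitly. The open reading frame encodes an EGFP-type green protein and an mRFP-family red protein. According to the catalogue entry they are joined by a P2A ribosome-skipping peptide (not itself annotated in the feature table), so the two proteins are made separately from one mRNA.

Downstream of the RFP coding region lie human β-globin intron fragments and a short β-globin exon match, then the bGH polyadenylation signal. Splicing of such an intron deposits an exon junction complex (EJC). The stated purpose is to place this EJC immediately after the stop codon, where it is "inert". In general an EJC this close to the termination codon does not trigger NMD, so the construct presumably serves as a matched non-NMD control.

The backbone also contains an FRT site directly upstream of a hygromycin resistance gene with an SV40 polyadenylation signal. This layout is typical of vectors used for FLP-mediated, single-copy integration into a genomic FRT landing site, with hygromycin selection of stable cell lines.
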