Addgene plasmid #216224: inert_EJC
Purpose: GFP P2A RFP reporter with inert EJC immediately following stop codon
Depositing lab: Rebecca Voorhees. Publication: Coupled protein quality control during nonsense-mediated mRNA decay. Inglis AJ, Guna A, Galvez-Merchan A, Pal A, Esantsi TK, Keys HR, Frenkel EM, Oania R, Weissman JS, Voorhees RM. J Cell Sci. 2023 May 15;136(10):jcs261216. doi: 10.1242/jcs.261216. Epub 2023 May 23. PubMed 37218462.
Backbone
  Vector backbone: pcDNA5
  Total vector size (bp): 7550
  Vector type: Mammalian Expression
Growth in bacteria
  Bacterial resistance: Ampicillin, 100 μg/mL
  Growth temperature: 37°C
  Growth strain: NEB Stable
  Copy number: High Copy
Gene/Insert
  Gene/Insert name: GFP P2A RFP_inert_EJC
  Species: H. sapiens (human)
Terms and licenses: Academic/Nonprofit Terms; Industry Terms: Not Available to Industry
How to cite: inert_EJC was a gift from Rebecca Voorhees (Addgene plasmid # 216224 ; http://n2t.net/addgene:216224 ; RRID:Addgene_216224)
